Addgene plasmid #117616: pEPOR2KN0049
Purpose: Level2 MoClo construct, containing level1 plant expression cassettes for SpCas9-h(pICSL11023) and sgRNA_AtMPK19 {AT3G14720}(pEPOR1CB0081)
Depositing lab: Nicola Patron. Depositing organization: Earlham Institute. Publication: Comparison of efficiency and specificity of CRISPR-associated (Cas) nucleases in plants: An expanded toolkit for precision genome engineering. Raitskin O, Schudoma C, West A, Patron NJ. PLoS One. 2019 Feb 27;14(2):e0211598. doi: 10.1371/journal.pone.0211598. eCollection 2019. PubMed 30811422.
Backbone
  Vector backbone: pICSL4723
  Vector type: Plant Expression
Growth in bacteria
  Bacterial resistance: Kanamycin, 50 μg/mL
  Growth temperature: 37°C
  Growth strain: DH5alpha
  Copy number: High Copy
Gene/Insert
  Gene/Insert name: [35S:SpCas9-h(pICSL11023) ] +[AtU6-26:sgRNA]
  Species: Synthetic
  Cloning method: Restriction Enzyme; 5′ cloning site BpiI (destroyed during cloning); 3′ cloning site BpiI (destroyed during cloning)
Terms and licenses: Academic/Nonprofit Terms; Industry Terms: Not Available to Industry
Depositor comments: Please visit https://www.biorxiv.org/content/early/2018/09/20/422766 for BioRxiv preprint
How to cite: pEPOR2KN0049 was a gift from Nicola Patron (Addgene plasmid # 117616 ; http://n2t.net/addgene:117616 ; RRID:Addgene_117616)
