[The description below was written by a language model from this plasmid's Addgene catalogue record and pLannotate feature annotations shown in this document.]
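Description:
pEPOR2KN0049 is a Level 2 MoClo (Golden Gate) plant expression construct built in the pICSL4723 binary backbone, assembled through BpiI sites that were destroyed during cloning. The backbone carries nopaline-type left and right T-DNA border repeats, so the region between them can be transferred to plant cells by Agrobacterium. For propagation it combines a high-copy ColE1/pUC-type origin for E. coli with the pVS1 replication module (oriV, RepA and the StaA stability protein), which maintains the plasmid in Agrobacterium. Selection in bacteria is by kanamycin, through an aminoglycoside phosphotransferase gene driven by the bla promoter. No plant selectable marker cassette appears in the annotated features.

The T-DNA holds two Level 1 transcription units. In the first, an enhanced CaMV 35S promoter with a duplicated enhancer, followed by the TMV Ω translational leader, drives the SpCas9-h version of Streptococcus pyogenes Cas9. The feature table places an EYFP coding sequence immediately downstream of Cas9 and before the NOS terminator, which suggests a fluorescent fusion for monitoring nuclease expression, although the catalogue entry does not mention it. The second unit is a single guide RNA targeting the Arabidopsis gene AtMPK19 (AT3G14720). According to the record it is expressed from the Arabidopsis U6-26 Pol III promoter; the annotation detects only the SpCas9 gRNA scaffold, not the promoter or spacer. A short attB2-like fragment lies near the right border and is probably an incidental match.

The plasmid belongs to a set made to compare the efficiency and specificity of different Cas nucleases in plants, here providing constitutive Cas9 plus a guide for targeted mutagenesis of AtMPK19.
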