Features (pLannotate 1.2.2; 15 found; start..end, strand, type, name):
    127..803     +  promoter       CaMV 35S promoter (enhanced): cauliflower mosaic virus 35S promoter with a duplicated enhancer region
    828..881     +  misc_feature   TMV Ω: translational enhancer from the tobacco mosaic virus 5'-leader sequence (Gallie et al., 1988)
    890..4993    +  CDS            cas9: CAS9_STRP1 - Also known as csn1 From Streptococcus pyogenes serotype M1.
   5033..5749    +  CDS            EYFP: EYFP is a basic (constitutively fluorescent) green/yellow fluorescent protein published in 1996, derived from Aequorea victoria. It is reported to be a very rapidly-maturing weak dimer with high acid sensitivity.
   5765..6017    +  terminator     NOS terminator: nopaline synthase terminator and poly(A) signal
   6270..6345    +  misc_RNA       gRNA scaffold: guide RNA scaffold for the Streptococcus pyogenes CRISPR/Cas9 system
   6357..6378    -  protein_bind   attB2 (fragment): mutant version of attB; recombination site for the Gateway® BP reaction BP Clonase™
   6450..6474    +  misc_feature   RB T-DNA repeat: right border repeat from nopaline C58 T-DNA
   6783..7412    +  CDS            pVS1 StaA: stability protein from the Pseudomonas plasmid pVS1 (Heeb et al., 2000)
   7841..8914    +  CDS            pVS1 RepA: replication protein from the Pseudomonas plasmid pVS1 (Heeb et al., 2000)
   8980..9174    +  rep_origin     pVS1 oriV: origin of replication for the Pseudomonas plasmid pVS1 (Heeb et al., 2000)
   9236..9340    +  promoter       AmpR promoter: bla
   9341..10135   +  CDS            KanR: aminoglycoside phosphotransferase; aphA-3; confers resistance to kanamycin
  10306..10894   +  rep_origin     ori: high-copy-number ColE1/pMB1/pBR322/pUC origin of replication
  11030..11054   +  misc_feature   LB T-DNA repeat: left border repeat from nopaline C58 T-DNA
>Addgene plasmid #117616 | pEPOR2KN0049 | addgene full sequence | sequence record 227707 | Addgene NGS Result
GAACACTCTGTGCCGATGTATCACCTCTCGCAAGAATTCAAGCTTGGAGGTCAACATGGTGGAGCACGAC
ACTCTGGTCTACTCCAAAAATGTCAAAGATACAGTCTCAGAAGATCAAAGGGCTATTGAGACTTTTCAAC
AAAGGATAATTTCGGGAAACCTCCTCGGATTCCATTGCCCAGCTATCTGTCACTTCATCGAAAGGACAGT
AGAAAAGGAAGGTGGCTCCTACAAATGCCATCATTGCGATAAAGGAAAGGCTATCATTCAAGATCTCTCT
GCCGACAGTGGTCCCAAAGATGGACCCCCACCCACGAGGAGCATCGTGGAAAAAGAAGAGGTTCCAACCA
CGTCTACAAAGCAAGTGGATTGATGTGATAACATGGTGGAGCACGACACTCTGGTCTACTCCAAAAATGT
CAAAGATACAGTCTCAGAAGATCAAAGGGCTATTGAGACTTTTCAACAAAGGATAATTTCGGGAAACCTC
CTCGGATTCCATTGCCCAGCTATCTGTCACTTCATCGAAAGGACAGTAGAAAAGGAAGGTGGCTCCTACA
AATGCCATCATTGCGATAAAGGAAAGGCTATCATTCAAGATCTCTCTGCCGACAGTGGTCCCAAAGATGG
ACCCCCACCCACGAGGAGCATCGTGGAAAAAGAAGAGGTTCCAACCACGTCTACAAAGCAAGTGGATTGA
TGTGACATCTCCACTGACGTAAGGGATGACGCACAATCCCACTATCCTTCGCAAGACCCTTCCTCTATAT
AAGGAAGTTCATTTCATTTGGAGAGGACACGCTCGAGTATAAGAGCTCATTTTTACAACAATTACCAACA
ACAACAAACAACAAACAACATTACAATTACATTTACAATTATCGATACAATGGACAAGAAGTACTCCATT
GGGCTCGATATCGGCACAAACAGCGTCGGCTGGGCCGTCATTACGGACGAGTACAAGGTGCCGAGCAAAA
AATTCAAAGTTCTGGGCAATACCGATCGCCACAGCATAAAGAAGAACCTCATTGGCGCCCTCCTGTTCGA
CTCCGGGGAGACGGCCGAAGCCACGCGGCTCAAAAGAACAGCACGGCGCAGATATACCCGCAGAAAGAAT
CGGATCTGCTACCTGCAGGAGATCTTTAGTAATGAGATGGCTAAGGTGGATGACTCTTTCTTCCATAGGC
TGGAGGAGTCCTTTTTGGTGGAGGAGGATAAAAAGCACGAGCGCCACCCAATCTTTGGCAATATCGTGGA
CGAGGTGGCGTACCATGAAAAGTACCCAACCATATATCATCTGAGGAAGAAGCTTGTAGACAGTACTGAT
AAGGCTGACTTGCGGTTGATCTATCTCGCGCTGGCGCATATGATCAAATTTCGGGGACACTTCCTCATCG
AGGGGGACCTGAACCCAGACAACAGCGATGTCGACAAACTCTTTATCCAACTGGTTCAGACTTACAATCA
GCTTTTCGAAGAGAACCCGATCAACGCATCCGGAGTTGACGCCAAAGCAATCCTGAGCGCTAGGCTGTCC
AAATCCCGGCGGCTCGAAAACCTCATCGCACAGCTCCCTGGGGAGAAGAAGAACGGCCTGTTTGGTAATC
TTATCGCCCTGTCACTCGGGCTGACCCCCAACTTTAAATCTAACTTCGACCTGGCCGAAGATGCCAAGCT
TCAACTGAGCAAAGACACCTACGATGATGATCTCGACAATCTGCTGGCCCAGATCGGCGACCAGTACGCA
GACCTTTTTTTGGCGGCAAAGAACCTGTCAGACGCCATTCTGCTGAGTGATATTCTGCGAGTGAACACGG
AGATCACCAAAGCTCCGCTGAGCGCTAGTATGATCAAGCGCTATGATGAGCACCACCAAGACTTGACTTT
GCTGAAGGCCCTTGTCAGACAGCAACTGCCTGAGAAGTACAAGGAAATTTTCTTCGATCAGTCTAAAAAT
GGCTACGCCGGATACATTGACGGCGGAGCAAGCCAGGAGGAATTTTACAAATTTATTAAGCCCATCTTGG
AAAAAATGGACGGCACCGAGGAGCTGCTGGTAAAGCTTAACAGAGAAGATCTGTTGCGCAAACAGCGCAC
TTTCGACAATGGAAGCATCCCCCACCAGATTCACCTGGGCGAACTGCACGCTATCCTCAGGCGGCAAGAG
GATTTCTACCCCTTTTTGAAAGATAACAGGGAAAAGATTGAGAAAATCCTCACATTTCGGATACCCTACT
ATGTAGGCCCCCTCGCCCGGGGAAATTCCAGATTCGCGTGGATGACTCGCAAATCAGAAGAGACTATCAC
TCCCTGGAACTTCGAGGAAGTCGTGGATAAGGGGGCCTCTGCCCAGTCCTTCATCGAAAGGATGACTAAC
TTTGATAAAAATCTGCCTAACGAAAAGGTGCTTCCTAAACACTCTCTGCTGTACGAGTACTTCACAGTTT
ATAACGAGCTCACCAAGGTCAAATACGTCACAGAAGGGATGAGAAAGCCAGCATTCCTGTCTGGAGAGCA
GAAGAAAGCTATCGTGGACCTCCTCTTCAAGACGAACCGGAAAGTTACCGTGAAACAGCTCAAAGAAGAT
TATTTCAAAAAGATTGAATGTTTCGACTCTGTTGAAATCAGCGGAGTGGAGGATCGCTTCAACGCATCCC
TGGGAACGTATCACGATCTCCTGAAAATCATTAAAGACAAGGACTTCCTGGACAATGAGGAGAACGAGGA
CATTCTTGAGGACATTGTCCTCACCCTTACGTTGTTTGAAGATAGGGAGATGATTGAAGAACGCTTGAAA
ACTTACGCTCATCTCTTCGACGACAAAGTCATGAAACAGCTCAAGAGGCGCCGATATACAGGATGGGGGC
GGCTGTCAAGAAAACTGATCAATGGGATCCGAGACAAGCAGAGTGGAAAGACAATCCTGGATTTTCTTAA
GTCCGATGGATTTGCCAACCGGAACTTCATGCAGTTGATCCATGATGACTCTCTCACCTTTAAGGAGGAC
ATCCAGAAAGCACAAGTTTCTGGCCAGGGGGACAGTCTCCACGAGCACATCGCTAATCTTGCAGGTAGCC
CAGCTATCAAAAAGGGAATACTGCAGACCGTTAAGGTCGTGGATGAACTCGTCAAAGTAATGGGAAGGCA
TAAGCCCGAGAATATCGTTATCGAGATGGCCCGAGAGAACCAAACTACCCAGAAGGGACAGAAGAACAGT
AGGGAAAGGATGAAGAGGATTGAAGAGGGTATAAAAGAACTGGGGTCCCAAATCCTTAAGGAACACCCAG
TTGAAAACACCCAGCTTCAGAATGAGAAGCTCTACCTGTACTACCTGCAGAACGGCAGGGACATGTACGT
GGATCAGGAACTGGACATCAATCGGCTCTCCGACTACGACGTGGATCATATCGTGCCCCAGTCTTTTCTC
AAAGATGATTCTATTGATAATAAAGTGTTGACAAGATCCGATAAAAATAGAGGGAAGAGTGATAACGTCC
CCTCAGAAGAAGTTGTCAAGAAAATGAAAAATTATTGGCGGCAGCTGCTGAACGCCAAACTGATCACACA
ACGGAAGTTCGATAATCTGACTAAGGCTGAACGAGGTGGCCTGTCTGAGTTGGATAAAGCCGGCTTCATC
AAAAGGCAGCTTGTTGAGACACGCCAGATCACCAAGCACGTGGCCCAAATTCTCGATTCACGCATGAACA
CCAAGTACGATGAAAATGACAAACTGATTCGAGAGGTGAAAGTTATTACTCTGAAGTCTAAGCTGGTTTC
AGATTTCAGAAAGGACTTTCAGTTTTATAAGGTGAGAGAGATCAACAATTACCACCATGCGCATGATGCC
TACCTGAATGCAGTGGTAGGCACTGCACTTATCAAAAAATATCCCAAGCTTGAATCTGAATTTGTTTACG
GAGACTATAAAGTGTACGATGTTAGGAAAATGATCGCAAAGTCTGAGCAGGAAATAGGCAAGGCCACCGC
TAAGTACTTCTTTTACAGCAATATTATGAATTTTTTCAAGACCGAGATTACACTGGCCAATGGAGAGATT
CGGAAGCGACCACTTATCGAAACAAACGGAGAAACAGGAGAAATCGTGTGGGACAAGGGTAGGGATTTCG
CGACAGTCCGGAAGGTCCTGTCCATGCCGCAGGTGAACATCGTTAAAAAGACCGAAGTACAGACCGGAGG
CTTCTCCAAGGAAAGTATCCTCCCGAAAAGGAACAGCGACAAGCTGATCGCACGCAAAAAAGATTGGGAC
CCCAAGAAATACGGCGGATTCGATTCTCCTACAGTCGCTTACAGTGTACTGGTTGTGGCCAAAGTGGAGA
AAGGGAAGTCTAAAAAACTCAAAAGCGTCAAGGAACTGCTGGGCATCACAATCATGGAGCGATCAAGCTT
CGAAAAAAACCCCATCGACTTTCTCGAGGCGAAAGGATATAAAGAGGTCAAAAAAGACCTCATCATTAAG
CTTCCCAAGTACTCTCTCTTTGAGCTTGAAAACGGCCGGAAACGAATGCTCGCTAGTGCGGGCGAGCTGC
AGAAAGGTAACGAGCTGGCACTGCCCTCTAAATACGTTAATTTCTTGTATCTGGCCAGCCACTATGAAAA
GCTCAAAGGATCTCCCGAAGATAATGAGCAGAAGCAGCTGTTCGTGGAACAACACAAACACTACCTTGAT
GAGATCATCGAGCAAATAAGCGAATTCTCCAAAAGAGTGATCCTCGCCGACGCTAACCTCGATAAGGTGC
TTTCTGCTTACAATAAGCACAGGGATAAGCCCATCAGGGAGCAGGCAGAAAACATTATCCACTTGTTTAC
TCTGACCAACTTGGGCGCGCCTGCAGCCTTCAAGTACTTCGACACCACCATAGACAGAAAGCGGTACACC
TCTACAAAGGAGGTCCTGGACGCCACACTGATTCATCAGTCAATTACGGGGCTCTATGAAACAAGAATCG
ACCTCTCTCAGCTCGGTGGAGACAGCAGGGCTGACCCCAAGAAGAAGAGGAAGGTGGGTTCGATGGTGAG
CAAGGGCGAGGAGCTGTTCACCGGGGTGGTGCCCATCCTGGTCGAGCTGGACGGCGACGTAAACGGCCAC
AAGTTCAGCGTGTCCGGCGAGGGCGAGGGCGATGCCACCTACGGCAAGCTGACCCTGAAGTTCATCTGCA
CCACCGGCAAGCTGCCCGTGCCCTGGCCCACCCTCGTGACCACCTTCGGCTACGGCCTGCAGTGCTTCGC
CCGCTACCCCGACCACATGAAGCAGCACGACTTCTTCAAGTCCGCCATGCCCGAAGGCTACGTCCAGGAG
CGCACCATCTTCTTCAAGGACGACGGCAACTACAAGACCCGCGCCGAGGTGAAGTTCGAGGGCGACACCC
TGGTGAACCGCATCGAGCTGAAGGGCATCGACTTCAAGGAGGACGGCAACATCCTGGGGCACAAGCTGGA
GTACAACTACAACAGCCACAACGTCTATATCATGGCCGACAAGCAGAAGAACGGCATCAAGGTGAACTTC
AAGATCCGCCACAACATCGAGGACGGCAGCGTGCAGCTCGCCGACCACTACCAGCAGAACACCCCCATCG
GCGACGGCCCCGTGCTGCTGCCCGACAACCACTACCTGAGCTACCAGTCCGCCCTGAGCAAAGACCCCAA
CGAGAAGCGCGATCACATGGTCCTGCTGGAGTTCGTGACCGCCGCCGGGATCACTCTCGGCATGGACGAG
CTGTACAAGTGAGCTTGTCAAGCAGATCGTTCAAACATTTGGCAATAAAGTTTCTTAAGATTGAATCCTG
TTGCCGGTCTTGCGATGATTATCATATAATTTCTGTTGAATTACGTTAAGCATGTAATAATTAACATGTA
ATGCATGACGTTATTTATGAGATGGGTTTTTATGATTAGAGTCCCGCAATTATACATTTAATACGCGATA
GAAAACAAAATATAGCGCGCAAACTAGGATAAATTATCGCGCGCGGTGTCATCTATGTTACTAGATCGAC
GCTACTAGAATTCGAGCTCGGAGCATCTTCATTCTTAAGATATGAAGATAATCTTCAAAAGGCCCCTGGG
AATCTGAAAGAAGAGAAGCAGGCCCATTTATATGGGAAAGAACAATAGTATTTCTTATATAGGCCCATTT
AAGTTGAAAACAATCTTCAAAAGTCCCACATCGCTTAGATAAGAAAACGAAGCTGAGTTTATATACAGCT
AGAGTCGAAGTAGTGATTGCAGAATGATCCACAGAGCTCGTTTTAGAGCTAGAAATAGCAAGTTAAAATA
AGGCTAGTCCGTTATCAACTTGAAAAAGTGGCACCGAGTCGGTGCTTTTTTTCTAGACCCAGCTTTCTTG
TACAAAGTTGGCATTACGCTTTACGAGGATGCACATGTGACCGAGGGACACGAAGTGATCCGTTTAAACT
ATCAGTGTTTGACAGGATATATTGGCGGGTAAACCTAAGAGAAAAGAGCGTTTATTAGAATAATCGGATA
TTTAAAAGGGCGTGAAAAGGTTTATCCGTTCGTCCATTTGTATGTGCATGCCAACCACAGGGTTCCCCTC
GGGAGTCAGCCGTGCGGCTGCATGAAATCCTGGCCGGTTTGTCTGATGCCAAGCTGGCGGCCTGGCCGGC
CAGCTTGGCCGCTGAAGAAACCGAGCGCCGCCGTCTAAAAAGGTGATGTGTATTTGAGTAAAACAGCTTG
CGTCATGCGGTCGCTGCGTATATGATGCGATGAGTAAATAAACAAATACGCAAGGGGAACGCATGAAGGT
TATCGCTGTACTTAACCAGAAAGGCGGGTCAGGCAAGACGACCATCGCAACCCATCTAGCCCGCGCCCTG
CAACTCGCCGGGGCCGATGTTCTGTTAGTCGATTCCGATCCCCAGGGCAGTGCCCGCGATTGGGCGGCCG
TGCGGGAAGATCAACCGCTAACCGTTGTCGGCATCGACCGCCCGACGATTGACCGCGACGTGAAGGCCAT
CGGCCGGCGCGACTTCGTAGTGATCGACGGAGCGCCCCAGGCGGCGGACTTGGCTGTGTCCGCGATCAAG
GCAGCCGACTTCGTGCTGATTCCGGTGCAGCCAAGCCCTTACGACATATGGGCCACCGCCGACCTGGTGG
AGCTGGTTAAGCAGCGCATTGAGGTCACGGATGGAAGGCTACAAGCGGCCTTTGTCGTGTCGCGGGCGAT
CAAAGGCACGCGCATCGGCGGTGAGGTTGCCGAGGCGCTGGCCGGGTACGAGCTGCCCATTCTTGAGTCC
CGTATCACGCAGCGCGTGAGCTACCCAGGCACTGCCGCCGCCGGCACAACCGTTCTTGAATCAGAACCCG
AGGGCGACGCTGCCCGCGAGGTCCAGGCGCTGGCCGCTGAAATTAAATCAAAACTCATTTGAGTTAATGA
GGTAAAGAGAAAATGAGCAAAAGCACAAACACGCTAAGTGCCGGCCGTCCGAGCGCACGCAGCAGCAAGG
CTGCAACGTTGGCCAGCCTGGCAGACACGCCAGCCATGAAGCGGGTCAACTTTCAGTTGCCGGCGGAGGA
TCACACCAAGCTGAAGATGTACGCGGTACGCCAAGGCAAGACCATTACCGAGCTGCTATCTGAATACATC
GCGCAGCTACCAGAGTAAATGAGCAAATGAATAAATGAGTAGATGAATTTTAGCGGCTAAAGGAGGCGGC
ATGGAAAATCAAGAACAACCAGGCACCGACGCCGTGGAATGCCCCATGTGTGGAGGAACGGGCGGTTGGC
CAGGCGTAAGCGGCTGGGTTGTCTGCCGGCCCTGCAATGGCACTGGAACCCCCAAGCCCGAGGAATCGGC
GTGAGCGGTCGCAAACCATCCGGCCCGGTACAAATCGGCGCGGCGCTGGGTGATGACCTGGTGGAGAAGT
TGAAGGCCGCGCAGGCCGCCCAGCGGCAACGCATCGAGGCAGAAGCACGCCCCGGTGAATCGTGGCAAGC
GGCCGCTGATCGAATCCGCAAAGAATCCCGGCAACCGCCGGCAGCCGGTGCGTCGTCGATTAGGAAGCCG
CCCAAGGGCGACGAGCAACCAGATTTTTTCGTTCCGATGCTCTATGACGTGGGCACCCGCGATAGTCGCA
GCATCATGGACGTGGCCGTTTTCCGTCTGTCGAAGCGTGACCGACGAGCTGGCGAGGTGATCCGCTACGA
GCTTCCAGACGGGCACGTAGAGGTTTCCGCAGGGCCGGCCGGCATGGCCAGTGTGTGGGATTACGACCTG
GTACTGATGGCGGTTTCCCATCTAACCGAATCCATGAACCGATACCGGGAAGGGAAGGGAGACAAGCCCG
GCCGCGTGTTCCGTCCACACGTTGCGGACGTACTCAAGTTCTGCCGGCGAGCCGATGGCGGAAAGCAGAA
AGACGACCTGGTAGAAACCTGCATTCGGTTAAACACCACGCACGTTGCCATGCAGCGTACGAAGAAGGCC
AAGAACGGCCGCCTGGTGACGGTATCCGAGGGTGAAGCCTTGATTAGCCGCTACAAGATCGTAAAGAGCG
AAACCGGGCGGCCGGAGTACATCGAGATCGAGCTAGCTGATTGGATGTACCGCGAGATTACAGAAGGCAA
GAACCCGGACGTGCTGACGGTTCACCCCGATTACTTTTTGATCGATCCCGGCATCGGCCGTTTTCTCTAC
CGCCTGGCACGCCGCGCCGCAGGCAAGGCAGAAGCCAGATGGTTGTTCAAGACGATCTACGAACGCAGTG
GCAGCGCCGGAGAGTTCAAGAAGTTCTGTTTCACCGTGCGCAAGCTGATCGGGTCAAATGACCTGCCGGA
GTACGATTTGAAGGAGGAGGCGGGGCAGGCTGGCCCGATCCTAGTCATGCGCTACCGCAACCTGATCGAG
GGCGAAGCATCCGCCGGTTCCTAATGTACGGAGCAGATGCTAGGGCAAATTGCCCTAGCAGGGGAAAAAG
GTCGAAAAAGCTTCTTTCCTGTGGATAGCACGTACATTGGGAACCCAAAGCCGTACATTGGGAACCGGAA
CCCGTACATTGGGAACCCAAAGCCGTACATTGGGAACCGGTCACACATGTAAGTGACTGATATAAAAGAG
AAAAAAGGCGATTTTTCCGCCTAAAACTCTTTAAAACTTATTAAAACTCTTAAAACCCGCCTGGCCTGTG
CATAACTGTCTGGCCAGCGCACAGCCGAACAGCTGCAAAAAGCGCCCACATCAAGGCTCCGAGTGCGCGG
AACCCCTATTTGTTTATTTTTCTAAATACATTCAAATATGTATCCGCTCATGAGACAATAACCCTGATAA
ATGCTTCAATAATATTGAAAAAGGAAGAGTATGGCTAAAATGAGAATATCACCGGAATTGAAAAAACTGA
TCGAAAAATACCGCTGCGTAAAAGATACGGAAGGAATGTCTCCTGCTAAGGTATATAAGCTGGTGGGAGA
AAATGAAAACCTATATTTAAAAATGACGGACAGCCGGTATAAAGGGACCACCTATGATGTGGAACGGGAA
AAGGACATGATGCTATGGCTGGAAGGAAAGCTGCCTGTTCCAAAGGTCCTGCACTTTGAACGGCATGATG
GCTGGAGCAATCTGCTCATGAGTGAGGCCGATGGCGTCCTTTGCTCGGAAGAGTATGAAGATGAACAAAG
CCCTGAAAAGATTATCGAGCTGTATGCGGAGTGCATCAGGCTCTTTCACTCCATCGACATATCGGATTGT
CCCTATACGAATAGCTTAGACAGCCGCTTAGCCGAATTGGATTACTTACTGAATAACGATCTGGCCGATG
TGGATTGCGAAAACTGGGAAGAGGACACTCCATTTAAAGATCCGCGCGAGCTGTATGATTTTTTAAAGAC
GGAAAAGCCCGAAGAGGAACTTGTCTTTTCCCACGGCGACCTGGGAGACAGCAACATCTTTGTGAAAGAT
GGCAAAGTAAGTGGCTTTATTGATCTTGGGAGAAGCGGCAGGGCGGACAAGTGGTATGACATTGCCTTCT
GCGTCCGGTCGCTCAGGGAGGATATCGGGGAAGAACAGTATGTCGAGCTATTTTTTGACTTACTGGGGAT
CAAGCCTGATTGGGAGAAAATAAAATATTATATTTTACTGGATGAATTGTTTTAGCTGTCAGACCAAGTT
TACTCATATATACTTTAGATTGATTTAAAACTTCATTTTTAATTTAAAAGGATCTAGGTGAAGATCCTTT
TTGATAATCTCATGACCAAAATCCCTTAACGTGAGTTTTCGTTCCACTGAGCGTCAGACCCCGTAGAAAA
GATCAAAGGATCTTCTTGAGATCCTTTTTTTCTGCGCGTAATCTGCTGCTTGCAAACAAAAAAACCACCG
CTACCAGCGGTGGTTTGTTTGCCGGATCAAGAGCTACCAACTCTTTTTCCGAAGGTAACTGGCTTCAGCA
GAGCGCAGATACCAAATACTGTTCTTCTAGTGTAGCCGTAGTTAGGCCACCACTTCAAGAACTCTGTAGC
ACCGCCTACATACCTCGCTCTGCTAATCCTGTTACCAGTGGCTGCTGCCAGTGGCGATAAGTCGTGTCTT
ACCGGGTTGGACTCAAGACGATAGTTACCGGATAAGGCGCAGCGGTCGGGCTGAACGGGGGGTTCGTGCA
CACAGCCCAGCTTGGAGCGAACGACCTACACCGAACTGAGATACCTACAGCGTGAGCTATGAGAAAGCGC
CACGCTTCCCGAAGGGAGAAAGGCGGACAGGTATCCGGTAAGCGGCAGGGTCGGAACAGGAGAGCGCACG
AGGGAGCTTCCAGGGGGAAACGCCTGGTATCTTTATAGTCCTGTCGGGTTTCGCCACCTCTGACTTGAGC
GTCGATTTTTGTGATGCTCGTCAGGGGGGCGGAGCCTATGGAAAAACGCCAGCAACGCGGCCTTTTTACG
GTTCCTGCTCGGATCTGTTGGACCGGACAGTAGTCATGGTTGATGGGCTGCCTGTATCGAGTGGTGATTT
TGTGCCGAGCTGCCGGTCGGGGAGCTGTTGGCTGGCTGGTGGCAGGATATATTGTGGTGTAAACAAATTG
ACGCTTAGACAACTTAATAACACATTGCGGACGTTTTTAATGTACTGGGGTT
